>Addgene plasmid #53526 | pMyc-CMV1-huTLR4mut-C1196T | depositor full sequence | sequence record 83362 | pMyc-CMV1-huTLR4mut-C1196T sequence 7143 bps
CCCATTCGCCATTCAGGCTGCGCAACTGTTGGGAAGGGCGATCGGTGCGGGCCTCTTCGCTATTACGCCA
GCTGGCGAAAGGGGGATGTGCTGCAAGGCGATTAAGTTGGGTAACGCCCAGGGTTTTCCCAGTCACGACG
TTGTAAAACGACGGCCAGTGCCAAGCTGATCTAATCAATATTGGCCATTAGCCATATTATTCATTGGTTA
TATAGCATAAATCAATATTGGCTATTGGCCATTGCATACGTTGTATCCATATCATAATATGTACATTTAT
ATTGGCTCATGTCCAACATTACCGCCATGTTGACATTGATTATTGACTAGTTATTAATAGTAATCAATTA
CGGGGTCATTAGTTCATAGCCCATATATGGAGTTCCGCGTTACATAACTTACGGTAAATGGCCCGCCTGG
CGACCGCCCAGCGACCCCCGCCCGTTGACGTCAATAGTGACGTATGTTCCCATAGTAACGCCAATAGGGA
CTTTCCATTGACGTCAATGGGTGGAGTATTTACGGTAAACTGCCCACTTGGCAGTACATCAAGTGTATCA
TATGCCAAGTCCGCCCCCTATTGACGTCAATGACGGTAAATGGCCCGCCTAGCATTATGCCCAGTACATG
ACCTTACGGGAGTTTCCTACTTGGCAGTACATCTACGTATTAGTCATCGCTATTACCATGGTGATGCGGT
TTTGGCAGTACACCAATGGGCGTGGATAGCGGTTTGACTCACGGGGATTTCCAAGTCTCCACCCCATTGA
CGTCAATGGGAGTTTGTTTTGGCACCAAAATCAACGGGACTTTCCAAAATGTCGTAATAACCCCGCCCCG
TTGACGCAAATGGGCGGTAGGCGTGTACGGTGGGAGGTCTATATAAGCAGAGCTCGTTTAGTGAACCGTC
AGAATTAATTCACCATGTCTGCACTTCTGATCCTAGCTCTTGTTGGAGCTGCAGTTGCTGAACAAAAACT
CATCTCAGAAGAGGATCTGCTTGCGGCCGCGGAAAGCTGGGAGCCCTGCGTGGAGGTGGTTCCTAATATT
ACTTATCAATGCATGGAGCTGAATTTCTACAAAATCCCCGACAACCTCCCCTTCTCAACCAAGAACCTGG
ACCTGAGCTTTAATCCCCTGAGGCATTTAGGCAGCTATAGCTTCTTCAGTTTCCCAGAACTGCAGGTGCT
GGATTTATCCAGGTGTGAAATCCAGACAATTGAAGATGGGGCATATCAGAGCCTAAGCCACCTCTCTACC
TTAATATTGACAGGAAACCCCATCCAGAGTTTAGCCCTGGGAGCCTTTTCTGGACTATCAAGTTTACAGA
AGCTGGTGGCTGTGGAGACAAATCTAGCATCTCTAGAGAACTTCCCCATTGGACATCTCAAAACTTTGAA
AGAACTTAATGTGGCTCACAATCTTATCCAATCTTTCAAATTACCTGAGTATTTTTCTAATCTGACCAAT
CTAGAGCACTTGGACCTTTCCAGCAACAAGATTCAAAGTATTTATTGCACAGACTTGCGGGTTCTACATC
AAATGCCCCTACTCAATCTCTCTTTAGACCTGTCCCTGAACCCTATGAACTTTATCCAACCAGGTGCATT
TAAAGAAATTAGGCTTCATAAGCTGACTTTAAGAAATAATTTTGATAGTTTAAATGTAATGAAAACTTGT
ATTCAAGGTCTGGCTGGTTTAGAAGTCCATCGTTTGGTTCTGGGAGAATTTAGAAATGAAGGAAACTTGG
AAAAGTTTGACAAATCTGCTCTAGAGGGCCTGTGCAATTTGACCATTGAAGAATTCCGATTAGCATACTT
AGACTACTACCTCGATGATATTATTGACTTATTTAATTGTTTGACAAATGTTTCTTCATTTTCCCTGGTG
AGTGTGACTATTGAAAGGGTAAAAGACTTTTCTTATAATTTCGGATGGCAACATTTAGAATTAGTTAACT
GTAAATTTGGACAGTTTCCCACATTGAAACTCAAATCTCTCAAAAGGCTTACTTTCACTTCCAACAAAGG
TGGGAATGCTTTTTCAGAAGTTGATCTACCAAGCCTTGAGTTTCTAGATCTCAGTAGAAATGGCTTGAGT
TTCAAAGGTTGCTGTTCTCAAAGTGATTTTGGGACAATCAGCCTAAAGTATTTAGATCTGAGCTTCAATG
GTGTTATTACCATGAGTTCAAACTTCTTGGGCTTAGAACAACTAGAACATCTGGATTTCCAGCATTCCAA
TTTGAAACAAATGAGTGAGTTTTCAGTATTCCTATCACTCAGAAACCTCATTTACCTTGACATTTCTCAT
ACTCACACCAGAGTTGCTTTCAATGGCATCTTCAATGGCTTGTCCAGTCTCGAAGTCTTGAAAATGGCTG
GCAATTCTTTCCAGGAAAACTTCCTTCCAGATATCTTCACAGAGCTGAGAAACTTGACCTTCCTGGACCT
CTCTCAGTGTCAACTGGAGCAGTTGTCTCCAACAGCATTTAACTCACTCTCCAGTCTTCAGGTACTAAAT
ATGAGCCACAACAACTTCTTTTCATTGGATACGTTTCCTTATAAGTGTCTGAACTCCCTCCAGGTTCTTG
ATTACAGTCTCAATCACATAATGACTTCCAAAAAACAGGAACTACAGCATTTTCCAAGTAGTCTAGCTTT
CTTAAATCTTACTCAGAATGACTTTGCTTGTACTTGTGAACACCAGAGTTTCCTGCAATGGATCAAGGAC
CAGAGGCAGCTCTTGGTGGAAGTTGAACGAATGGAATGTGCAACACCTTCAGATAAGCAGGGCATGCCTG
TGCTGAGTTTGAATATCACCTGTCAGATGAATAAGACCATCATTGGTGTGTCGGTCCTCAGTGTGCTTGT
AGTATCTGTTGTAGCAGTTCTGGTCTATAAGTTCTATTTTCACCTGATGCTTCTTGCTGGCTGCATAAAG
TATGGTAGAGGTGAAAACATCTATGATGCCTTTGTTATCTACTCAAGCCAGGATGAGGACTGGGTAAGGA
ATGAGCTAGTAAAGAATTTAGAAGAAGGGGTGCCTCCATTTCAGCTCTGCCTTCACTACAGAGACTTTAT
TCCCGGTGTGGCCATTGCTGCCAACATCATCCATGAAGGTTTCCATAAAAGCCGAAAGGTGATTGTTGTG
GTGTCCCAGCACTTCATCCAGAGCCGCTGGTGTATCTTTGAATATGAGATTGCTCAGACCTGGCAGTTTC
TGAGCAGTCGTGCTGGTATCATCTTCATTGTCCTGCAGAAGGTGGAGAAGACCCTGCTCAGGCAGCAGGT
GGAGCTGTACCGCCTTCTCAGCAGGAACACTTACCTGGAGTGGGAGGACAGTGTCCTGGGGCGGCACATC
TTCTGGAGACGACTCAGAAAAGCCCTGCTGGATGGTAAATCATGGAATCCAGAAGGAACAGTGGGTACAG
GATGCAATTGGCAGGAAGCAACATCTATCTGAGTCGACTCTAGAGGATCCCGGGTGGCATCCCTGTGACC
CCTCCCCAGTGCCTCTCCTGGCCTTGGAAGTTGCCACTCCAGTGCCCACCAGCCTTGTCCTAATAAAATT
AAGTTGCATCATTTTGTCTGACTAGGTGTCCTCTATAATATTATGGGGTGGAGGGGGGTGGTATGGAGCA
AGGGGCCCAAGTTGGGAAGACAACCTGTAGGGCCTGCGGGGTCTATTCGGGAACCAAGCTGGAGTGCAGT
GGCACAATCTTGGCTCACTGCAATCTCCGCCTCCTGGGTTCAAGCGATTCTCCTGCCTCAGCCTCCCGAG
TTGTTGGGATTCCAGGCATGCATGACCAGGCTCAGCTAATTTTTGTTTTTTTGGTAGAGACGGGGTTTCA
CCATATTGGCCAGGCTGGTCTCCAACTCCTAATCTCAGGTGATCTACCCACCTTGGCCTCCCAAATTGCT
GGGATTACAGGCGTGAACCACTGCTCCCTTCCCTGTCCTTCTGATTTTAAAATAACTATACCAGCAGGAG
GACGTCCAGACACAGCATAGGCTACCTGCCATGGCCCAACCGGTGGGACATTTGAGTTGCTTGCTTGGCA
CTGTCCTCTCATGCGTTGGGTCCACTCAGTAGATGCCTGTTGAATTGGGTACGCGGCCAGCTTCTGTGGA
ATGTGTGTCAGTTAGGGTGTGGAAAGTCCCCAGGCTCCCCAGCAGGCAGAAGTATGCAAAGCATGCATCT
CAATTAGTCAGCAACCAGGTGTGGAAAAGTCCCCAGGCTCCCCAGCAGGCAGAAGTATGCAAAGCATGCA
TCTCAATTAGTCAGCAACCATAGTCCCGCCCCTAACTCCGCCCATCCCGCCCCTAACTCCGCCCAGTTCC
GCCCATTCTCCGCCCCATGGCTGACTAATTTTTTTTATTTATGCAGAGGCCGAGGCCGCCTCGGCCTCTG
AGCTATTCCAGAAGTAGTGAGGAGGCTTTTTTGGAGGCCTAGGCTTTTGCAAAAAGCTCCTCGAGGAACT
GAAAAACCAGAAAGTTAATTCCCTATAGTGAGTCGTATTAAATTCGTAATCATGTCATAGCTGTTTCCTG
TGTGAAATTGTTATCCGCTCACAATTCCACACAACATACGAGCCGGAAGCATAAAGTGTAAAGCCTGGGG
TGCCTAATGAGTGAGCTAACTCACATTAATTGCGTTGCGCTCACTGCCCGCTTTCCAGTCGGGAAACCTG
TCGTGCCAGCTGCATTAATGAATCGGCCAACGCGCGGGGAGAGGCGGTTTGCGTATTGGGCGCTCTTCCG
CTTCCTCGCTCACTGACTCGCTGCGCTCGGTCGTTCGGCTGCGGCGAGCGGTATCAGCTCACTCAAAGGC
GGTAATACGGTTATCCACAGAATCAGGGGATAACGCAGGAAAGAACATGTGAGCAAAAGGCCAGCAAAAG
GCCAGGAACCGTAAAAAGGCCGCGTTGCTGGCGTTTTTCCATAGGCTCCGCCCCCCTGACGAGCATCACA
AAAATCGACGCTCAAGTCAGAGGTGGCGAAACCCGACAGGACTATAAAGATACCAGGCGTTTCCCCCTGG
AAGCTCCCTCGTGCGCTCTCCTGTTCCGACCCTGCCGCTTACCGGATACCTGTCCGCCTTTCTCCCTTCG
GGAAGCGTGGCGCTTTCTCAATGCTCACGCTGTAGGTATCTCAGTTCGGTGTAGGTCGTTCGCTCCAAGC
TGGGCTGTGTGCACGAACCCCCCGTTCAGCCCGACCGCTGCGCCTTATCCGGTAACTATCGTCTTGAGTC
CAACCCGGTAAGACACGACTTATCGCCACTGGCAGCAGCCACTGGTAACAGGATTAGCAGAGCGAGGTAT
GTAGGCGGTGCTACAGAGTTCTTGAAGTGGTGGCCTAACTACGGCTACACTAGAAGAACAGTATTTGGTA
TCTGCGCTCTGCTGAAGCCAGTTACCTTCGGAAAAAGAGTTGGTAGCTCTTGATCCGGCAAACAAACCAC
CGCTGGTAGCGGTGGTTTTTTTGTTTGCAAGCAGCAGATTACGCGCAGAAAAAAAGGATCTCAAGAAGAT
CCTTTGATCTTTTCTACGGGGTCTGACGCTCAGTGGAACGAAAACTCACGTTAAGGGATTTTGGTCATGA
GATTATCAAAAAGGATCTTCACCTAGATCCTTTTAAATTAAAAATGAAGTTTTAAATCAATCTAAAGTAT
ATATGAGTAAACTTGGTCTGACAGTTACCAATGCTTAATCAGTGAGGCACCTATCTCAGCGATCTGTCTA
TTTCGTTCATCCATAGTTGCCTGACTCCCCGTCGTGTAGATAACTACGATACGGGAGGGCTTACCATCTG
GCCCCAGTGCTGCAATGATACCGCGAGACCCACGCTCACCGGCTCCAGATTTATCAGCAATAAACCAGCC
AGCCGGAAGGGCCGAGCGCAGAAGTGGTCCTGCAACTTTATCCGCCTCCATCCAGTCTATTAATTGTTGC
CGGGAAGCTAGAGTAAGTAGTTCGCCAGTTAATAGTTTGCGCAACGTTGTTGCCATTGCTACAGGCATCG
TGGTGTCACGCTCGTCGTTTGGTATGGCTTCATTCAGCTCCGGTTCCCAACGATCAAGGCGAGTTACATG
ATCCCCCATGTTGTGCAAAAAAGCGGTTAGCTCCTTCGGTCCTCCGATCGTTGTCAGAAGTAAGTTGGCC
GCAGTGTTATCACTCATGGTTATGGCAGCACTGCATAATTCTCTTACTGTCATGCCATCCGTAAGATGCT
TTTCTGTGACTGGTGAGTACTCAACCAAGTCATTCTGAGAATAGTGTATGCGGCGACCGAGTTGCTCTTG
CCCGGCGTCAATACGGGATAATACCGCGCCACATAGCAGAACTTTAAAAGTGCTCATCATTGGAAAACGT
TCTTCGGGGCGAAAACTCTCAAGGATCTTACCGCTGTTGAGATCCAGTTCGATGTAACCCACTCGTGCAC
CCAACTGATCTTCAGCATCTTTTACTTTCACCAGCGTTTCTGGGTGAGCAAAAACAGGAAGGCAAAATGC
CGCAAAAAAGGGAATAAGGGCGACACGGAAATGTTGAATACTCATACTCTTCCTTTTTCAATATTATTGA
AGCATTTATCAGGGTTATTGTCTCATGAGCGGATACATATTTGAATGTATTTAGAAAAATAAACAAATAG
GGGTTCCGCGCACATTTCCCCGAAAAGTGCCACCTG
[124 nt withheld, positions 6687-6810]
C
[32 nt withheld, positions 6812-6843]
CA
[57 nt withheld, positions 6846-6902]
A
[49 nt withheld, positions 6904-6952]
CCTTTGACGTTGGAGTCCACGTTCTTT
[37 nt withheld, positions 6980-7016]
ACCCTATCTCGGTCTATTCTTTTGATTTATAAGGGATTTTGCCGATTTCGGCCTATTGGTTAAAAAATGA
GCTGATTTAACAAAAATTTAACGCGAATTTTAACAAAATATTAAACGTTTACAATTT
Features (pLannotate 1.2.2; 18 found; start..end, strand, type, name):
      5..160     -  CDS            lacZα (fragment): LacZα fragment of β-galactosidase; lacZ fragment
    312..690     +  enhancer       CMV enhancer: human cytomegalovirus immediate early enhancer
    692..891     +  promoter       CMV promoter: human cytomegalovirus (CMV) immediate early promoter
    925..969     +  CDS            preprotrypsin leader: leader sequence from mouse preprotrypsin
   1012..3459    +  CDS            TLR4: TLR4_HUMAN - Experimental evidence at protein level: Swiss-Prot protein existence level 1. Cooperates with LY96 and CD14 to mediate the innate immune response to bacterial lipopolysaccharide (LPS) (PubMed:27022195). Acts via MYD88, TIRAP and TRAF6, leading to NF-kappa-B activation, cytokine secretion and the inflammatory response (PubMed:9237759, PubMed:10835634, PubMed:27022195,PubMed:21393102). Also involved in LPS-independent inflammatory responses triggered by free fatty acids, such as palmitate, and Ni(2+). Responses triggered by Ni(2+) require non-conserved histidines and are, therefore,
   3463..3481    -  misc_feature   MCS (fragment): pUC18/19 multiple cloning site
   3482..4106    +  polyA_signal   hGH poly(A) signal: human growth hormone polyadenylation signal
   4146..4217    +  promoter       SV40 promoter (fragment): SV40 enhancer and early promoter
   4245..4455    +  promoter       SV40 promoter: SV40 early promoter
   4502..4520    -  promoter       T7 promoter: promoter for bacteriophage T7 RNA polymerase
   4558..4574    -  protein_bind   lac operator: The lac repressor binds to the lac operator to inhibit transcription in E. coli. This inhibition can be relieved by adding lactose or isopropyl-β-D-thiogalactopyranoside (IPTG). lac repressor encoded by lacI
   4582..4612    -  promoter       lac promoter: promoter for the E. coli lac operon
   4627..4648    -  protein_bind   CAP binding site: CAP binding activates transcription in the presence of cAMP. E. coli catabolite activator protein
   4661..4753    -  CDS            lacI (fragment): lac repressor; lacI; The lac repressor binds to the lac operator to inhibit transcription in E. coli. This inhibition can be relieved by adding lactose or isopropyl-β-D-thiogalactopyranoside (IPTG).
   4936..5524    -  rep_origin     ori: high-copy-number ColE1/pMB1/pBR322/pUC origin of replication
   5695..6555    -  CDS            AmpR: β-lactamase; bla; confers resistance to ampicillin, carbenicillin, and related antibiotics
   6556..6660    -  promoter       AmpR promoter: bla
   6687..7143    +  rep_origin     f1 ori (sequence partly withheld): f1 bacteriophage origin of replication; arrow indicates direction of (+) strand synthesis
