[The description below was written by a language model from this plasmid's Addgene catalogue record and pLannotate feature annotations shown in this document.]
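Description:
pMyc-CMV1-huTLR4mut-C1196T is a mammalian expression plasmid of 7,143 bp that drives production of a mutant form of human Toll-like receptor 4 (TLR4, also known as CD284). The backbone, pMyc-CMV1, is a derivative of the commercial pFLAG-CMV vector in which the FLAG epitope was replaced by a Myc epitope. It is propagated in E. coli through a high-copy ColE1/pUC-type origin with ampicillin selection (β-lactamase under its own promoter). An f1 phage origin is also present, along with remnants of lac regulatory elements and lacZα/lacI fragments. No mammalian drug-selection marker is annotated, although an SV40 early promoter/enhancer region lies downstream of the expression cassette.

The roughly 2.4 kb TLR4 coding sequence, cloned between NotI and SalI sites, sits behind the human CMV immediate-early enhancer and promoter and is followed by the human growth hormone polyadenylation signal. Upstream of the insert, the feature table annotates a preprotrypsin leader, a secretory signal peptide that directs the nascent protein into the secretory pathway. The catalogue lists an N-terminal Myc tag supplied by the backbone. The Myc tag itself is not annotated in the feature table, but it would be expected in the short gap between the leader and the TLR4 sequence, allowing detection of the receptor with anti-Myc antibodies. The insert carries the nucleotide substitution C1196T; the record does not state the resulting amino-acid change.

The stated purpose is expression of mutant TLR4 in mammalian cells. The associated publication concerns the roles of LPS receptor subunits in epithelial apoptosis and colonic carcinogenesis, which suggests use in comparing variant and normal receptor function.
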