Addgene plasmid #53526: pMyc-CMV1-huTLR4mut-C1196T
Purpose: expression of mutant TLR4 in mammalian cells
Depositing lab: Linda Yu. Depositing organization: National Taiwan University, College of Medicine. Publication: LPS receptor subunits have antagonistic roles in epithelial apoptosis and colonic carcinogenesis. Kuo WT, Lee TC, Yang HY, Chen CY, Au YC, Lu YZ, Wu LL, Wei SC, Ni YH, Lin BR, Chen Y, Tsai YH, Kung JT, Sheu F, Lin LW, Yu LC. Cell Death Differ. 2015 Jan 30. doi: 10.1038/cdd.2014.240. PubMed 25633197.
Backbone
  Vector backbone: pMyc-CMV1
  Backbone manufacturer: Dr. Golenbock, University of Massachusetts Medical School
  Backbone size w/o insert (bp): 4743
  Modifications to backbone: pFLAG-CMV is from Sigma. Flag to Myc modified by Dr. Golenbock.
  Vector type: Mammalian Expression
Growth in bacteria
  Bacterial resistance: Ampicillin, 100 μg/mL
  Growth temperature: 37°C
  Growth strain: DH5alpha
  Copy number: Unknown
Gene/Insert
  Gene/Insert name: TLR4 C1196T (alt names: CD284; TOLL; TLR-4)
  Species: H. sapiens (human)
  Insert size (bp): 2400
  Mutation: C1196T
  Entrez Gene: TLR4 (a.k.a. ARMD10, CD284, TLR-4, TOLL)
  Promoter: CMV
  Tag / fusion protein: Myc (N terminal on backbone)
  Cloning method: Restriction Enzyme; 5′ cloning site NotI (not destroyed); 3′ cloning site SalI (not destroyed)
  Sequencing primers: 5′ CMV-F; 3′ C-CMV-24 TATTAGGACAAGGCTGGTGGGCAC
Terms and licenses: Academic/Nonprofit Terms; Industry Terms: Not Available to Industry
How to cite: pMyc-CMV1-huTLR4mut-C1196T was a gift from Linda Yu (Addgene plasmid # 53526 ; http://n2t.net/addgene:53526 ; RRID:Addgene_53526)
