>Addgene plasmid #53526 | pMyc-CMV1-huTLR4mut-C1196T | addgene partial sequence | sequence record 92046 | CMV-F 5'-CGCAAATGGGCGGTAGGCGTG-3'
ACCGTCAGAATTAATTCACCATGTCTGCACTTCTGATCCTAGCTCTTGTTGGAGCTGCAGTTGCTGAACA
AAAACTCATCTCAGAAGAGGATCTGCTTGCGGCCGCGGAAAGCTGGGAGCCCTGCGTGGAGGTGGTTCCT
AATATTACTTATCAATGCATGGAGCTGAATTTCTACAAAATCCCCGACAACCTCCCCTTCTCAACCAAGA
ACCTGGACCTGAGCTTTAATCCCCTGAGGCATTTAGGCAGCTATAGCTTCTTCAGTTTCCCAGAACTGCA
GGTGCTGGATTTATCCAGGTGTGAAATCCAGACAATTGAAGATGGGGCATATCAGAGCCTAAGCCACCTC
TCTACCTTAATATTGACAGGAAACCCCATCCAGAGTTTAGCCCTGGGAGCCTTTTCTGGACTATCAAGTT
TACAGAAGCTGGTGGCTGTGGAGACAAATCTAGCATCTCTAGAGAACTTCCCCATTGGACATCTCAAAAC
TTTGAAAGAACTTAATGTGGCTCACAATCTTATCCAATCTTTCAAATTACCTGAGTATTTTTCTAATCTG
ACCAATCTAGAGCACTTGGACCTTTCCAGCAACAAGATTCAAAGTATTTATTGCACAGACTTGCGGGTTC
TACATCAAATGCCCCTACTCAATCTCTCTTTAGACCTGTCCCTGAACCCTATGAACTTTATCCAACCAGG
TGCATTTAAAGAAATTAGGCTTCATAAGCTGACTTTAAGAAATAATTTTGATAGTTTAAATGTAATGAAA
ACTTGTATTCAAGGTCTGGCTGGTTTAGAAGTCCATCGTTTGGTTCTGGGAGAATTTAGAAATGAA
