>Addgene plasmid #53526 | pMyc-CMV1-huTLR4mut-C1196T | addgene partial sequence | sequence record 92053 | TLR4-F 5'-gaaatgaaggaaacttggaaaa-3'
TTTGACCATTGAAGAATTCCGATTAGCATACTTAGACTACTACCTCGATGATATTATTGACTTATTTAAT
TGTTTGACAAATGTTTCTTCATTTTCCCTGGTGAGTGTGACTATTGAAAGGGTAAAAGACTTTTCTTATA
ATTTCGGATGGCAACATTTAGAATTAGTTAACTGTAAATTTGGACAGTTTCCCACATTGAAACTCAAATC
TCTCAAAAGGCTTACTTTCACTTCCAACAAAGGTGGGAATGCTTTTTCAGAAGTTGATCTACCAAGCCTT
GAGTTTCTAGATCTCAGTAGAAATGGCTTGAGTTTCAAAGGTTGCTGTTCTCAAAGTGATTTTGGGACAA
TCAGCCTAAAGTATTTAGATCTGAGCTTCAATGGTGTTATTACCATGAGTTCAAACTTCTTGGGCTTAGA
ACAACTAGAACATCTGGATTTCCAGCATTCCAATTTGAAACAAATGAGTGAGTTTTCAGTATTCCTATCA
CTCAGAAACCTCATTTACCTTGACATTTCTCATACTCACACCAGAGTTGCTTTCAATGGCATCTTCAATG
GCTTGTCCAGTCTCGAAGTCTTGAAAATGGCTGGCAATTCTTTCCAGGAAAACTTCCTTCCAGATATCTT
