>Addgene plasmid #53526 | pMyc-CMV1-huTLR4mut-C1196T | addgene partial sequence | sequence record 92056 | C-CMV-24 5'-TATTAGGACAAGGCTGGTGGGCAC-3'
GCACTGGGGAGGGGTCACAGGGATGCCACCCGGGATCCTCTAGAGTCGACTCAGATAGATGTTGCTTCCT
GCCAATTGCATCCTGTACCCACTGTTCCTTCTGGATTCCATGATTTACCATCCAGCAGGGCTTTTCTGAG
TCGTCTCCAGAAGATGTGCCGCCCCAGGACACTGTCCTCCCACTCCAGGTAAGTGTTCCTGCTGAGAAGG
CGGTACAGCTCCACCTGCTGCCTGAGCAGGGTCTTCTCCACCTTCTGCAGGACAATGAAGATGATACCAG
CACGACTGCTCAGAAACTGCCAGGTCTGAGCAATCTCATATTCAAAGATACACCAGCGGCTCTGGATGAA
GTGCTGGGACACCACAACAATCACCTTTCGGCTTTTATGGAAACCTTCATGGATGATGTTGGCAGCAATG
GCCACACCGGGAATAAAGTCTCTGTAGTGAAGGCAGAGCTGAAATGGAGGCACCCCTTCTTCTAAATTCT
TTACTAGCTCATTCCTTACCCAGTCCTCATCCTGGCTCGAGTAGATAACAAAGGCATCATAGATGTTTTC
ACCTCTACCATACTTTATGCAGCCAGCAAGAAGCATCAGGTGAAAATAGAACTTATAGACCAGAACTGCT
ACAACAGATACTACAAGCACACTGAGGACCGACACACCAATGATGGTCTTATTCATCTGACAGGTGATAT
TCAAACTCAGCACAGGCATGCCCTGCTTATCTGAAGGTGTTGCACATTCCATTCGTTCAACTTCCACCAA
GAGCTGCCTCTGGTCCTTGATCCATTGCAGGAAACTCTGGTGTTCACAAGTACAAGCAAAGTCATTCTGA
GTAAGATTTAAGAAAGCTAGACTACTTGGAAAATGCTGTAGT
